Addgene plasmid #90720: KIF2A D7.2 gRNA
Purpose: 3rd generation lentiviral gRNA plasmid targeting human KIF2A
Depositing lab: Iain Cheeseman. Depositing organization: Whitehead Institute for Biomedical Research. Publication: Large-Scale Analysis of CRISPR/Cas9 Cell-Cycle Knockouts Reveals the Diversity of p53-Dependent Responses to Cell-Cycle Defects. McKinley KL, Cheeseman IM. Dev Cell. 2017 Feb 27;40(4):405-420.e2. doi: 10.1016/j.devcel.2017.01.012. Epub 2017 Feb 16. PubMed 28216383.
Backbone
  Vector backbone: pLenti-sgRNA
  Backbone manufacturer: Eric Lander & David Sabatini labs (Addgene plasmid #71409)
  Backbone size w/o insert (bp): 9151
  Vector type: Lentiviral, CRISPR
  Selectable markers: Puromycin
Growth in bacteria
  Bacterial resistance: Ampicillin, 100 μg/mL
  Growth temperature: 37°C
  Growth strain: NEB Stable
  Copy number: Unknown
Gene/Insert
  Gene/Insert name: KIF2A (Guide Designation D7.2) (alt name: pKMKO series)
  gRNA/shRNA sequence: CACCgTCTTCATCAGGAACAAGGTC
  Species: H. sapiens (human)
  Promoter: U6
  Cloning method: Restriction Enzyme; 5′ cloning site BsmBI (destroyed during cloning); 3′ cloning site BsmBI (destroyed during cloning)
  Sequencing primers: 5′ hU6-F (5'-GAGGGCCTATTTCCCATGATT-3'); 3′ EF1a-R (5'-CACGGCGACTACTGCACTTA-3')
Terms and licenses: Academic/Nonprofit Terms; Industry Terms: Not Available to Industry
Depositor comments: Please note that gRNA target sequence listed is not strictly the 20nt spacer sequence, but also contains the 5' BsmBI overhang. For more information about knockout human cell lines generated using this plasmid, please see http://cellcycleknockouts.wi.mit.edu/ .
How to cite: KIF2A D7.2 gRNA was a gift from Iain Cheeseman (Addgene plasmid # 90720 ; http://n2t.net/addgene:90720 ; RRID:Addgene_90720)
