[The description below was written by a language model from this plasmid's Addgene catalogue record and pLannotate feature annotations shown in this document.]
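Description:
KIF2A D7.2 gRNA is a third-generation lentiviral CRISPR guide plasmid built on the pLenti-sgRNA backbone and designed to target human KIF2A. It is propagated in E. coli through a high-copy ColE1/pUC-type origin with ampicillin selection (AmpR under its own bla promoter). It also carries an f1 origin and remnants of a cloning-vector backbone: lac promoter/operator, lacZα and lacI fragments, and T3 and T7 promoters. The catalogue lists a backbone size of 9,151 bp without insert, whereas the sequenced record is 7,302 nt. One plausible explanation, not stated in the record, is loss of a stuffer fragment when the guide was cloned between the two BsmBI sites, which were destroyed in the process.

The viral portion begins with an RSV promoter driving a truncated HIV-1 5' LTR, making genomic RNA production Tat-independent. This is followed by the Ψ packaging signal with a gag fragment, the Rev response element for nuclear export and a cPPT/CTS, and it ends with a self-inactivating ΔU3 3' LTR, beyond which lie an SV40 poly(A) signal and SV40 origin. Within this transfer cassette, a human U6 RNA polymerase III promoter expresses the KIF2A-specific spacer fused to the Streptococcus pyogenes guide scaffold (annotated as a tracrRNA fragment). A separate EF-1α core promoter drives puromycin N-acetyltransferase, with a WPRE to enhance expression, so transduced mammalian cells can be selected with puromycin. No Cas9 is annotated on the plasmid, so the nuclease must be supplied separately. The construct belongs to a guide series used to generate knockouts of cell-cycle genes in human cell lines.
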