Features (pLannotate 1.2.2; 27 found; start..end, strand, type, name):
     11..103     +  CDS            lacI (fragment): lac repressor; lacI; The lac repressor binds to the lac operator to inhibit transcription in E. coli. This inhibition can be relieved by adding lactose or isopropyl-β-D-thiogalactopyranoside (IPTG).
    116..137     +  protein_bind   CAP binding site: CAP binding activates transcription in the presence of cAMP. E. coli catabolite activator protein
    152..182     +  promoter       lac promoter: promoter for the E. coli lac operon
    190..206     +  protein_bind   lac operator: The lac repressor binds to the lac operator to inhibit transcription in E. coli. This inhibition can be relieved by adding lactose or isopropyl-β-D-thiogalactopyranoside (IPTG). lac repressor encoded by lacI
    251..269     +  promoter       T3 promoter: promoter for bacteriophage T3 RNA polymerase
    297..523     +  promoter       RSV promoter: Rous sarcoma virus enhancer/promoter
    524..704     +  LTR            5' LTR (truncated): truncated 5' long terminal repeat (LTR) from HIV-1
    751..876     +  misc_feature   HIV-1 Ψ: packaging signal of human immunodeficiency virus type 1
    860..1223    +  CDS            HIV-1 gag (fragment): gag protein from human immunodeficiency virus 1; gag
   1369..1602    +  misc_feature   RRE: The Rev response element (RRE) of HIV-1 allows for Rev-dependent mRNA export from the nucleus to the cytoplasm.
   1979..2005    +  CDS            Rev (fragment): human immunodeficiency virus 1 (HIV-1) Rev protein; rev; enhances nuclear export of unspliced and incompletely spliced viral mRNAs
   2009..2249    +  promoter       U6 promoter: RNA polymerase III promoter for human U6 snRNA
   2297..2364    +  misc_RNA       tracrRNA (fragment): trans-activating CRISPR RNA for the Streptococcus pyogenes CRISPR/Cas9 system
   2413..2530    +  misc_feature   cPPT/CTS: central polypurine tract and central termination sequence of HIV-1
   2599..2810    +  promoter       EF-1α core promoter: core promoter for human elongation factor EF-1α
   2836..3435    +  CDS            PuroR (fragment): puromycin N-acetyltransferase; pac from Streptomyces; confers resistance to puromycin
   3451..4039    +  misc_feature   WPRE: woodchuck hepatitis virus posttranscriptional regulatory element
   4090..4109    +  misc_feature   cPPT/CTS (fragment): central polypurine tract and central termination sequence of HIV-1
   4111..4344    +  LTR            3' LTR (ΔU3): self-inactivating 3' long terminal repeat (LTR) from HIV-1
   4422..4543    +  polyA_signal   SV40 poly(A) signal: SV40 polyadenylation signal
   4583..4718    +  rep_origin     SV40 ori: SV40 origin of replication
   4739..4757    -  promoter       T7 promoter: promoter for bacteriophage T7 RNA polymerase
   4765..4920    +  CDS            lacZα (fragment): LacZα fragment of β-galactosidase; lacZ fragment
   4925..5353    +  rep_origin     f1 ori (sequence partly withheld): f1 bacteriophage origin of replication; arrow indicates direction of (+) strand synthesis
   5406..5510    +  promoter       AmpR promoter: bla
   5511..6371    +  CDS            AmpR: β-lactamase; bla; confers resistance to ampicillin, carbenicillin, and related antibiotics
   6542..7130    +  rep_origin     ori: high-copy-number ColE1/pMB1/pBR322/pUC origin of replication
>Addgene plasmid #90720 | KIF2A D7.2 gRNA | addgene full sequence | sequence record 183237 | Addgene NGS Result
AAGCGGAAGAGCGCCCAATACGCAAACCGCCTCTCCCCGCGCGTTGGCCGATTCATTAATGCAGCTGGCA
CGACAGGTTTCCCGACTGGAAAGCGGGCAGTGAGCGCAACGCAATTAATGTGAGTTAGCTCACTCATTAG
GCACCCCAGGCTTTACACTTTATGCTTCCGGCTCGTATGTTGTGTGGAATTGTGAGCGGATAACAATTTC
ACACAGGAAACAGCTATGACCATGATTACGCCAAGCGCGCAATTAACCCTCACTAAAGGGAACAAAAGCT
GGAGCTGCAAGCTTAATGTAGTCTTATGCAATACTCTTGTAGTCTTGCAACATGGTAACGATGAGTTAGC
AACATGCCTTACAAGGAGAGAAAAAGCACCGTGCATGCCGATTGGTGGAAGTAAGGTGGTACGATCGTGC
CTTATTAGGAAGGCAACAGACGGGTCTGACATGGATTGGACGAACCACTGAATTGCCGCATTGCAGAGAT
ATTGTATTTAAGTGCCTAGCTCGATACATAAACGGGTCTCTCTGGTTAGACCAGATCTGAGCCTGGGAGC
TCTCTGGCTAACTAGGGAACCCACTGCTTAAGCCTCAATAAAGCTTGCCTTGAGTGCTTCAAGTAGTGTG
TGCCCGTCTGTTGTGTGACTCTGGTAACTAGAGATCCCTCAGACCCTTTTAGTCAGTGTGGAAAATCTCT
AGCAGTGGCGCCCGAACAGGGACTTGAAAGCGAAAGGGAAACCAGAGGAGCTCTCTCGACGCAGGACTCG
GCTTGCTGAAGCGCGCACGGCAAGAGGCGAGGGGCGGCGACTGGTGAGTACGCCAAAAATTTTGACTAGC
GGAGGCTAGAAGGAGAGAGATGGGTGCGAGAGCGTCAGTATTAAGCGGGGGAGAATTAGATCGCGATGGG
AAAAAATTCGGTTAAGGCCAGGGGGAAAGAAAAAATATAAATTAAAACATATAGTATGGGCAAGCAGGGA
GCTAGAACGATTCGCAGTTAATCCTGGCCTGTTAGAAACATCAGAAGGCTGTAGACAAATACTGGGACAG
CTACAACCATCCCTTCAGACAGGATCAGAAGAACTTAGATCATTATATAATACAGTAGCAACCCTCTATT
GTGTGCATCAAAGGATAGAGATAAAAGACACCAAGGAAGCTTTAGACAAGATAGAGGAAGAGCAAAACAA
AAGTAAGACCACCGCACAGCAAGCGGCCGCTGATCTTCAGACCTGGAGGAGGAGATATGAGGGACAATTG
GAGAAGTGAATTATATAAATATAAAGTAGTAAAAATTGAACCATTAGGAGTAGCACCCACCAAGGCAAAG
AGAAGAGTGGTGCAGAGAGAAAAAAGAGCAGTGGGAATAGGAGCTTTGTTCCTTGGGTTCTTGGGAGCAG
CAGGAAGCACTATGGGCGCAGCGTCAATGACGCTGACGGTACAGGCCAGACAATTATTGTCTGGTATAGT
GCAGCAGCAGAACAATTTGCTGAGGGCTATTGAGGCGCAACAGCATCTGTTGCAACTCACAGTCTGGGGC
ATCAAGCAGCTCCAGGCAAGAATCCTGGCTGTGGAAAGATACCTAAAGGATCAACAGCTCCTGGGGATTT
GGGGTTGCTCTGGAAAACTCATTTGCACCACTGCTGTGCCTTGGAATGCTAGTTGGAGTAATAAATCTCT
GGAACAGATTTGGAATCACACGACCTGGATGGAGTGGGACAGAGAAATTAACAATTACACAAGCTTAATA
CACTCCTTAATTGAAGAATCGCAAAACCAGCAAGAAAAGAATGAACAAGAATTATTGGAATTAGATAAAT
GGGCAAGTTTGTGGAATTGGTTTAACATAACAAATTGGCTGTGGTATATAAAATTATTCATAATGATAGT
AGGAGGCTTGGTAGGTTTAAGAATAGTTTTTGCTGTACTTTCTATAGTGAATAGAGTTAGGCAGGGATAT
TCACCATTATCGTTTCAGACCCACCTCCCAACCCCGAGGGGACCCAGAGAGGGCCTATTTCCCATGATTC
CTTCATATTTGCATATACGATACAAGGCTGTTAGAGAGATAATTAGAATTAATTTGACTGTAAACACAAA
GATATTAGTACAAAATACGTGACGTAGAAAGTAATAATTTCTTGGGTAGTTTGCAGTTTTAAAATTATGT
TTTAAAATGGACTATCATATGCTTACCGTAACTTGAAAGTATTTCGATTTCTTGGCTTTATATATCTTGT
GGAAAGGACGAAACACCGTCTTCATCAGGAACAAGGTCGTTTAAGAGCTATGCTGGAAACAGCATAGCAA
GTTTAAATAAGGCTAGTCCGTTATCAACTTGAAAAAGTGGCACCGAGTCGGTGCTTTTTTTGAATTCTAG
ATCTTGAGACAAATGGCAGTATTCATCCACAATTTTAAAAGAAAAGGGGGGATTGGGGGGTACAGTGCAG
GGGAAAGAATAGTAGACATAATAGCAACAGACATACAAACTAAAGAATTACAAAAACAAATTACAAAAAT
TCAAAATTTTCGGGTTTATTACAGGGACAGCAGAGATCCACTTTGGCGCCGGCTCGAGTGGCTCCGGTGC
CCGTCAGTGGGCAGAGCGCACATCGCCCACAGTCCCCGAGAAGTTGGGGGGAGGGGTCGGCAATTGAACC
GGTGCCTAGAGAAGGTGGCGCGGGGTAAACTGGGAAAGTGATGTCGTGTACTGGCTCCGCCTTTTTCCCG
AGGGTGGGGGAGAACCGTATATAAGTGCAGTAGTCGCCGTGAACGTTCTTTTTCGCAACGGGTTTGCCGC
CAGAACACAGGTGTCGTGACGCGGGATCCGCCACCATGACCGAGTACAAGCCCACGGTGCGCCTCGCCAC
CCGCGACGACGTCCCCAGGGCCGTACGCACCCTCGCCGCCGCGTTCGCCGACTACCCCGCCACGCGCCAC
ACCGTCGATCCGGACCGCCACATCGAGCGGGTCACCGAGCTGCAAGAACTCTTCCTCACGCGCGTCGGGC
TCGACATCGGCAAGGTGTGGGTCGCGGACGACGGCGCCGCGGTGGCGGTCTGGACCACGCCGGAGAGCGT
CGAAGCGGGGGCGGTGTTCGCCGAGATCGGCCCGCGCATGGCCGAGTTGAGCGGTTCCCGGCTGGCCGCG
CAGCAACAGATGGAAGGCCTCCTGGCGCCGCACCGGCCCAAGGAGCCCGCGTGGTTCCTGGCCACCGTCG
GAGTCTCGCCCGACCACCAGGGCAAGGGTCTGGGCAGCGCCGTCGTGCTCCCCGGAGTGGAGGCGGCCGA
GCGCGCCGGGGTGCCCGCCTTCCTGGAGACCTCCGCGCCCCGCAACCTCCCCTTCTACGAGCGGCTCGGC
TTCACCGTCACCGCCGACGTCGAGGTGCCCGAAGGACCGCGCACCTGGTGCATGACCCGCAAGCCCGGTG
CCTGAACGCGTTAAGTCGACAATCAACCTCTGGATTACAAAATTTGTGAAAGATTGACTGGTATTCTTAA
CTATGTTGCTCCTTTTACGCTATGTGGATACGCTGCTTTAATGCCTTTGTATCATGCTATTGCTTCCCGT
ATGGCTTTCATTTTCTCCTCCTTGTATAAATCCTGGTTGCTGTCTCTTTATGAGGAGTTGTGGCCCGTTG
TCAGGCAACGTGGCGTGGTGTGCACTGTGTTTGCTGACGCAACCCCCACTGGTTGGGGCATTGCCACCAC
CTGTCAGCTCCTTTCCGGGACTTTCGCTTTCCCCCTCCCTATTGCCACGGCGGAACTCATCGCCGCCTGC
CTTGCCCGCTGCTGGACAGGGGCTCGGCTGTTGGGCACTGACAATTCCGTGGTGTTGTCGGGGAAATCAT
CGTCCTTTCCTTGGCTGCTCGCCTGTGTTGCCACCTGGATTCTGCGCGGGACGTCCTTCTGCTACGTCCC
TTCGGCCCTCAATCCAGCGGACCTTCCTTCCCGCGGCCTGCTGCCGGCTCTGCGGCCTCTTCCGCGTCTT
CGCCTTCGCCCTCAGACGAGTCGGATCTCCCTTTGGGCCGCCTCCCCGCGTCGACTTTAAGACCAATGAC
TTACAAGGCAGCTGTAGATCTTAGCCACTTTTTAAAAGAAAAGGGGGGACTGGAAGGGCTAATTCACTCC
CAACGAAGACAAGATCTGCTTTTTGCTTGTACTGGGTCTCTCTGGTTAGACCAGATCTGAGCCTGGGAGC
TCTCTGGCTAACTAGGGAACCCACTGCTTAAGCCTCAATAAAGCTTGCCTTGAGTGCTTCAAGTAGTGTG
TGCCCGTCTGTTGTGTGACTCTGGTAACTAGAGATCCCTCAGACCCTTTTAGTCAGTGTGGAAAATCTCT
AGCAGTACGTATAGTAGTTCATGTCATCTTATTATTCAGTATTTATAACTTGCAAAGAAATGAATATCAG
AGAGTGAGAGGAACTTGTTTATTGCAGCTTATAATGGTTACAAATAAAGCAATAGCATCACAAATTTCAC
AAATAAAGCATTTTTTTCACTGCATTCTAGTTGTGGTTTGTCCAAACTCATCAATGTATCTTATCATGTC
TGGCTCTAGCTATCCCGCCCCTAACTCCGCCCATCCCGCCCCTAACTCCGCCCAGTTCCGCCCATTCTCC
GCCCCATGGCTGACTAATTTTTTTTATTTATGCAGAGGCCGAGGCCGCCTCGGCCTCTGAGCTATTCCAG
AAGTAGTGAGGAGGCTTTTTTGGAGGCCTAGGGACGTACCCAATTCGCCCTATAGTGAGTCGTATTACGC
GCGCTCACTGGCCGTCGTTTTACAACGTCGTGACTGGGAAAACCCTGGCGTTACCCAACTTAATCGCCTT
GCAGCACATCCCCCTTTCGCCAGCTGGCGTAATAGCGAAGAGGCCCGCACCGATCGCCCTTCCCAACAGT
TGCGCAGCCTGAATGGCGAATGGG
[124 nt withheld, positions 4925-5048]
C
[91 nt withheld, positions 5050-5140]
A
[49 nt withheld, positions 5142-5190]
CCTTTGACGTTGGAGTCCACGTTCTTT
[37 nt withheld, positions 5218-5254]
ACCCTATCTCGGTCTATTCTTTTGATTTATAAGGGATTTTGCCGATTTCGGCCTATTGGTTAAAAAATGA
GCTGATTTAACAAAAATTTAACGCGAATTTTAACAAAATATTAACGCTTACAATTTAGGTGGCACTTTTC
GGGGAAATGTGCGCGGAACCCCTATTTGTTTATTTTTCTAAATACATTCAAATATGTATCCGCTCATGAG
ACAATAACCCTGATAAATGCTTCAATAATATTGAAAAAGGAAGAGTATGAGTATTCAACATTTCCGTGTC
GCCCTTATTCCCTTTTTTGCGGCATTTTGCCTTCCTGTTTTTGCTCACCCAGAAACGCTGGTGAAAGTAA
AAGATGCTGAAGATCAGTTGGGTGCACGAGTGGGTTACATCGAACTGGATCTCAACAGCGGTAAGATCCT
TGAGAGTTTTCGCCCCGAAGAACGTTTTCCAATGATGAGCACTTTTAAAGTTCTGCTATGTGGCGCGGTA
TTATCCCGTATTGACGCCGGGCAAGAGCAACTCGGTCGCCGCATACACTATTCTCAGAATGACTTGGTTG
AGTACTCACCAGTCACAGAAAAGCATCTTACGGATGGCATGACAGTAAGAGAATTATGCAGTGCTGCCAT
AACCATGAGTGATAACACTGCGGCCAACTTACTTCTGACAACGATCGGAGGACCGAAGGAGCTAACCGCT
TTTTTGCACAACATGGGGGATCATGTAACTCGCCTTGATCGTTGGGAACCGGAGCTGAATGAAGCCATAC
CAAACGACGAGCGTGACACCACGATGCCTGTAGCAATGGCAACAACGTTGCGCAAACTATTAACTGGCGA
ACTACTTACTCTAGCTTCCCGGCAACAATTAATAGACTGGATGGAGGCGGATAAAGTTGCAGGACCACTT
CTGCGCTCGGCCCTTCCGGCTGGCTGGTTTATTGCTGATAAATCTGGAGCCGGTGAGCGTGGGTCTCGCG
GTATCATTGCAGCACTGGGGCCAGATGGTAAGCCCTCCCGTATCGTAGTTATCTACACGACGGGGAGTCA
GGCAACTATGGATGAACGAAATAGACAGATCGCTGAGATAGGTGCCTCACTGATTAAGCATTGGTAACTG
TCAGACCAAGTTTACTCATATATACTTTAGATTGATTTAAAACTTCATTTTTAATTTAAAAGGATCTAGG
TGAAGATCCTTTTTGATAATCTCATGACCAAAATCCCTTAACGTGAGTTTTCGTTCCACTGAGCGTCAGA
CCCCGTAGAAAAGATCAAAGGATCTTCTTGAGATCCTTTTTTTCTGCGCGTAATCTGCTGCTTGCAAACA
AAAAAACCACCGCTACCAGCGGTGGTTTGTTTGCCGGATCAAGAGCTACCAACTCTTTTTCCGAAGGTAA
CTGGCTTCAGCAGAGCGCAGATACCAAATACTGTTCTTCTAGTGTAGCCGTAGTTAGGCCACCACTTCAA
GAACTCTGTAGCACCGCCTACATACCTCGCTCTGCTAATCCTGTTACCAGTGGCTGCTGCCAGTGGCGAT
AAGTCGTGTCTTACCGGGTTGGACTCAAGACGATAGTTACCGGATAAGGCGCAGCGGTCGGGCTGAACGG
GGGGTTCGTGCACACAGCCCAGCTTGGAGCGAACGACCTACACCGAACTGAGATACCTACAGCGTGAGCT
ATGAGAAAGCGCCACGCTTCCCGAAGGGAGAAAGGCGGACAGGTATCCGGTAAGCGGCAGGGTCGGAACA
GGAGAGCGCACGAGGGAGCTTCCAGGGGGAAACGCCTGGTATCTTTATAGTCCTGTCGGGTTTCGCCACC
TCTGACTTGAGCGTCGATTTTTGTGATGCTCGTCAGGGGGGCGGAGCCTATGGAAAAACGCCAGCAACGC
GGCCTTTTTACGGTTCCTGGCCTTTTGCTGGCCTTTTGCTCACATGTTCTTTCCTGCGTTATCCCCTGAT
TCTGTGGATAACCGTATTACCGCCTTTGAGTGAGCTGATACCGCTCGCCGCAGCCGAACGACCGAGCGCA
GCGAGTCAGTGAGCGAGG
